>Addgene plasmid #102464 | pSG07-pLac-NRII_L16R | addgene full sequence | sequence record 198798 | Addgene NGS Result
AATAATTTTGTTTAACTTTAAGAAGGAGATATACCATGGCAACAGGCACGCAGCCCGATGCTGGGCAGAT
CCTCAACTCGCGGATTAACAGTATTTTGTTAATCGATGACAACCTGGCGATCCATTACGCCAACCCTGCC
GCGCAACAACTGCTCGCCCAAAGCTCCCGCAAATTGTTTGGTACACCGTTACCGGAACTGTTGAGCTACT
TCTCATTAAATATCGAGCTGATGCAAGAAAGTCTGGAGGCGGGGCAAGGTTTTACCGATAACGAAGTGAC
GCTGGTCATCGACGGGCGCTCGCATATCCTTTCTGTGACGGCCCAGCGTATGCCGGACGGCATGATCCTG
CTGGAGATGGCTCCGATGGATAACCAGCGCCGCTTAAGTCAGGAACAGCTACAGCACGCCCAGCAGGTTG
CTGCCCGTGATTTAGTGCGCGGCCTGGCACATGAGATTAAAAATCCGCTTGGCGGTTTACGTGGCGCGGC
GCAGCTGCTCAGCAAAGCGTTACCTGACCCATCACTACTCGAATATACCAAAGTGATTATCGAACAGGCG
GACCGGCTGCGAAATCTGGTCGACCGTCTGTTGGGGCCGCAGCTGCCCGGTACGCGCGTTACCGAAAGTA
TTCACAAAGTGGCTGAACGCGTGGTAACGCTGGTGTCGATGGAACTGCCGGACAACGTGCGGTTGATTCG
TGATTACGATCCCAGCCTACCGGAACTGGCGCACGACCCGGATCAAATTGAACAGGTCTTGCTGAATATT
GTGCGCAATGCGCTACAGGCGCTGGGGCCGGAAGGCGGTGAAATCATTCTGCGTACCCGCACCGCGTTTC
AACTGACCTTACACGGCGAGCGCTACCGGCTGGCGGCGCGGATTGATGTGGAAGATAACGGGCCGGGCAT
TCCGCCTCATTTGCAGGATACGCTGTTTTACCCGATGGTCAGCGGCCGCGAAGGTGGCACCGGGCTTGGC
TTATCCATCGCTCGTAATTTGATTGATCAGCATTCAGGCAAAATTGAATTTACCAGTTGGCCAGGGCATA
CCGAGTTCTCGGTTTACCTGCCTATCAGGAAATAACTCGAGCAAAGCCCGCCGAAAGGAGGGCTTTTCTG
TGTCGACCGATGCCCTTGAGAGCCTTCAACCCAGTCAGCTCCTTCCGGTGGGCGCGGGGCATGACTATCG
TCGCCGCACTTATGACTGTCTTCTTTATCATGCAACTCGTAGGACAGGTGCCGGCATGATAAGCTGTCAA
ACATGAGAATTGCAACTTATATCGTATGGGGCTGACTTCAGGTGCTACATTTGAAGAGATAAATTGCACT
GAAATCTAGAAATATTTTATCTGATTAATAAGATGATCTTCTTGAGATCGTTTTGGTCTGCGCGTAATCT
CTTGCTCTGAAAACGAAAAAACCGCCTTGCAGGGCGGTTTTTCGAAGGTTCTCTGAGCTACCAACTCTTT
GAACCGAGGTAACTGGCTTGGAGGAGCGCAGTCACCAAAACTTGTCCTTTCAGTTTAGCCTTAACCGGCG
CATGACTTCAAGACTAACTCCTCTAAATCAATTACCAGTGGCTGCTGCCAGTGGTGCTTTTGCATGTCTT
TCCGGGTTGGACTCAAGACGATAGTTACCGGATAAGGCGCAGCGGTCGGACTGAACGGGGGGTTCGTGCA
TACAGTCCAGCTTGGAGCGAACTGCCTACCCGGAACTGAGTGTCAGGCGTGGAATGAGACAAACGCGGCC
ATAACAGCGGAATGACACCGGTAAACCGAAAGGCAGGAACAGGAGAGCGCACGAGGGAGCCGCCAGGGGG
AAACGCCTGGTATCTTTATAGTCCTGTCGGGTTTCGCCACCACTGATTTGAGCGTCAGATTTCGTGATGC
TTGTCAGGGGGGCGGAGCCTATGGAAAAACGGCTTTGCCGCGGCCCTCTCACTTCCCTGTTAAGTATCTT
CCTGGCATCTTCCAGGAAATCTCCGCCCCGTTCGTAAGCCATTTCCGCTCGCCGCAGTCGAACGACCGAG
CGTAGCGAGTCAGTGAGCGAGGAAGCGGAATATATCCTGTATCACATATTCTGCTGACGCACCGGTGCAG
CCTTTTTTCTCCTGCCACATGAAGCACTTCACTGACACCCTCATCAGTGCCAACATAGTAAGCCAGTATA
CACTCCGCTAGGGTCATGAGATTATCAAAAAGGATCTTCACCTAGATCCTTTTAAATTAAAAATGAAGTT
TTAAATCAATCTAAAGTATATATGAGTAAACTTGGTCTGACAGTTACCAATGCTTAATCAGTGAGGCACC
TATCTCAGCGATCTGTCTATTTCGTTCATCCATAGTTGCCTGACTCCCCGTCGTGTAGATAACTACGATA
CGGGAGGGCTTACCATCTGGCCCCAGTGCTGCAATGATACCGCGAGACCCACGCTCACCGGCTCCAGATT
TATCAGCAATAAACCAGCCAGCCGGAAGGGCCGAGCGCAGAAGTGGTCCTGCAACTTTATCCGCCTCCAT
CCAGTCTATTAATTGTTGCCGGGAAGCTAGAGTAAGTAGTTCGCCAGTTAATAGTTTGCGCAACGTTGTT
GCCATTGCTACAGGCATCGTGGTGTCACGCTCGTCGTTTGGTATGGCTTCATTCAGCTCCGGTTCCCAAC
GATCAAGGCGAGTTACATGATCCCCCATGTTGTGCAAAAAAGCGGTTAGCTCCTTCGGTCCTCCGATCGT
TGTCAGAAGTAAGTTGGCCGCAGTGTTATCACTCATGGTTATGGCAGCACTGCATAATTCTCTTACTGTC
ATGCCATCCGTAAGATGCTTTTCTGTGACTGGTGAGTACTCAACCAAGTCATTATGAGAATAGTGTATGC
GGCGACCGAGTTGCTCTTGCCCGGCGTCAATACGGGATAATACCGCGCCACATAGCAGAACTTTAAAAGT
GCTCATCATTGGAAAACGTTCTTCGGGGCGAAAACTCTCAAGGATCTTACCGCTGTTGAGATCCAGTTCG
ATGTAACCCACTCGTGCACCCAACTGATCTTCAGCATCTTTTACTTTCACCAGCGTTTCTGGGTGAGCAA
AAACAGGAAGGCAAAATGCCGCAAAAAAGGGAATAAGGGCGACACGGAAATGTTGAATACTCATACTCTT
CCTTTTTCAATATTATTGAAGCATTTATCAGGGTTATTGTCTCATGAGCGGATACATATTTGAATGTATT
TAGAAAAATAAACAAATAGGGGTTCCGCGCACATTTCCCCGAAAAGTGCCACCTGACGTCTAAGAAACCA
TTATTATCATGACATTAACCTATAAAAATAGGCGTATCACGAGGCCCTTTCGTCTTCAAGAATTCTGGCG
AATCCTCTGACCAGCCAGAAAACGACCTTTCTGTGGTGAAACCGGATGCTGCAATTCAGAGCGCCAGCAA
GTGGGGGACAGCAGAAGACCTGACCGCCGCAGAGTGGATGTTTGACATGGTGAAGACTATCGCACCATCA
GCAAGAAAACCGAATTTTGCTGGGTGGGCTAACGATATCCGCCTGATGCGTGAACGTGACGGACGTAACC
ACCGCGACATGTGTGTGCTGTTCCGCTGGGCATGCATAAATGTGAGCGGATAACATTGACATTGTGAGCG
GATAACAAGATACTGAGCACAGCTAGC
Features (pLannotate 1.2.2; 10 found; start..end, strand, type, name):
      7..29      +  RBS            RBS: efficient ribosome binding site from bacteriophage T7 gene 10 (Olins and Rangwala, 1989)
     36..1082    +  CDS            glnL: NTRB_ECOLI - Also known as glnR, ntrB From Escherichia coli (strain K12).
   1122..1246    +  CDS            TcR (fragment): tetracycline efflux protein; tet; confers resistance to tetracycline
   1372..1917    +  rep_origin     p15A ori: Plasmids containing the medium-copy-number p15A origin of replication can be propagated in E. coli cells that contain a second plasmid with the ColE1 origin.
   2005..2060    +  rep_origin     RSF ori (fragment): Plasmids containing the RSF 1030 origin of replication can be propagated in E. coli cells that contain additional plasmids with compatible origins.
   2159..2180    -  misc_feature   bom (fragment): basis of mobility region from pBR322
   2284..3144    -  CDS            AmpR: β-lactamase; bla; confers resistance to ampicillin, carbenicillin, and related antibiotics
   3145..3249    -  promoter       AmpR promoter: bla
   3351..3605    +  CDS            O (fragment): VRPO_LAMBD - Protein inferred from homology: Swiss-Prot protein existence level 3. Necessary for the bidirectional replication of DNA. It interacts with the ori (origin of replication) region of the genome during the initiation of replication. From Escherichia phage lambda (Bacteriophage lambda).
   3632..3648    +  protein_bind   lac operator: The lac repressor binds to the lac operator to inhibit transcription in E. coli. This inhibition can be relieved by adding lactose or isopropyl-β-D-thiogalactopyranoside (IPTG). lac repressor encoded by lacI
