[The description below was written by a language model from this plasmid's Addgene catalogue record and pLannotate feature annotations shown in this document.]
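Description:
pSG07-pLac-NRII_L16R is a small bacterial expression plasmid (about 3.7 kb) for producing a mutant form of the nitrogen regulator NRII in E. coli. It is built on a p15A backbone, whose origin keeps the plasmid at a low to medium copy number and makes it compatible with a second plasmid carrying a ColE1-type origin. Selection is by ampicillin through a β-lactamase gene driven by its own bla promoter on the opposite strand. The feature table also picks up short remnants of other vector sequences: a tetracycline-resistance fragment, a stretch resembling the RSF origin, a piece of the pBR322 bom region and a partial phage lambda O gene. These appear to be backbone leftovers rather than functional parts.

The payload is a roughly 1.05 kb open reading frame encoding NRII (ntrB, also called glnL), the histidine kinase/phosphatase of the NtrB–NtrC two-component nitrogen-sensing system, carrying a leucine-to-arginine substitution at position 16. The catalogue entry links the gene to a PA-numbered locus, whereas the sequence annotation matches the coding region to the E. coli K12 protein, so the two sources disagree on the gene's origin. Expression is recorded as under a pLac promoter. The annotation shows only a lac operator just upstream of the insert across the circular junction, followed by the strong ribosome binding site from phage T7 gene 10. This arrangement should make transcription repressible by LacI and inducible with IPTG or lactose.

The associated work concerns a phosphorylation-based insulator circuit characterised in a cell-free transcription-translation system, and the plasmid presumably supplies the NRII variant as a component of that circuit. The record does not state the functional effect of the L16R mutation.
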