Addgene plasmid #102464: pSG07-pLac-NRII_L16R
Purpose: Expresses NRII protein with L16R mutation in E. coli. The expression is controlled by a pLac promoter.
Depositing lab: Richard Murray. Depositing organization: California Institute of Technology. Publication: Implementation and System Identification of a Phosphorylation-Based Insulator in a Cell-Free Transcription-Translation System. Guo S, Yeung E, Murray RM. bioRxiv 122606 10.1101/122606.
Backbone
  Vector backbone: p15A
  Backbone size w/o insert (bp): 2616
  Total vector size (bp): 3666
  Vector type: Bacterial Expression
Growth in bacteria
  Bacterial resistance: Ampicillin, 100 μg/mL
  Growth temperature: 37°C
  Growth strain: JM109
  Copy number: Low Copy
Gene/Insert
  Gene/Insert name: NRII (alt name: ntrB)
  Insert size (bp): 1050
  Mutation: Leucine 16 to Arginine
  Entrez Gene: ntrB (a.k.a. PA5124)
  Promoter: pLac
  Cloning method: Unknown
  Sequencing primers: 5′ AAAACCGAATTTTGCTGGGTG; 3′ ATGATAAAGAAGACAGTCATAAGTGC
Terms and licenses: Academic/Nonprofit Terms; Industry Terms: Not Available to Industry
Depositor comments: Please visit https://www.biorxiv.org/content/early/2017/04/02/122606 for bioRxiv preprint.
How to cite: pSG07-pLac-NRII_L16R was a gift from Richard Murray (Addgene plasmid # 102464 ; http://n2t.net/addgene:102464 ; RRID:Addgene_102464)
